>Addgene plasmid #202669 | pLVX-Bsd-CMV-MDM4 | addgene full sequence | sequence record 402527 | Addgene NGS Result
TGTACGGTGGGAGGTCTATATAAGCAGACGTCGTTTAGTGAACCGTCAGATCACTAGATGCTTTATTGGA
TCTAACAAGTTTGTACAAAAAAGCAGGCTTGGAAGGAGTTCGAACCATGACATCATTTTCCACCTCTGCT
CAGTGTTCAACATCTGACAGTGCTTGCAGGATCTCTCCTGGACAAATCAATCAGGTACGACCAAAACTGC
CGCTTTTGAAGATTTTGCATGCAGCAGGTGCGCAAGGTGAAATGTTCACTGTTAAAGAGGTCATGCACTA
TTTAGGTCAGTACATAATGGTGAAGCAACTTTATGATCAGCAGGAGCAGCATATGGTATATTGTGGTGGA
GATCTTTTGGGAGAACTACTGGGACGTCAGAGCTTCTCCGTGAAAGACCCAAGCCCTCTCTATGATATGC
TAAGAAAGAATCTTGTCACTTTAGCCACTGCTACTACAGATGCTGCTCAGACTCTCGCTCTCGCACAGGA
TCACAGTATGGATATTCCAAGTCAAGACCAACTGAAGCAAAGTGCAGAGGAAAGTTCCACTTCCAGAAAA
AGAACTACAGAAGACGATATCCCCACACTGCCTACCTCAGAGCATAAATGCATACATTCTAGAGAAGATG
AAGACTTAATTGAAAATTTAGCCCAAGATGAAACATCTAGGCTGGACCTTGGATTTGAGGAGTGGGATGT
AGCTGGCCTGCCTTGGTGGTTTTTAGGAAACTTGAGAAGCAACTATACACCTAGAAGTAATGGCTCAACT
GATTTACAGACAAATCAGGATGTGGGTACTGCCATTGTTTCAGATACTACAGATGACTTGTGGTTTTTGA
ATGAGTCAGTATCAGAGCAGTTAGGTGTTGGAATAAAAGTTGAAGCTGCTGATACTGAACAAACAAGTGA
AGAAGTAGGGAAAGTAAGTGACAAAAAGGTGATTGAAGTGGGAAAAAATGATGACCTGGAGGACTCTAAG
TCCTTAAGTGATGATACCGATGTAGAGGTTACCTCTGAGGATGAGTGGCAGTGTACTGAATGCAAGAAAT
TTAACTCTCCAAGCAAGAGGTACTGTTTTCGTTGTTGGGCCTTGAGGAAGGATTGGTATTCAGATTGTTC
AAAGTTAACCCATTCTCTCTCCACGTCTGATATCACTGCCATACCTGAAAAGGAAAATGAAGGAAATGAT
GTCCCTGATTGTCGAAGAACCATTTCGGCTCCTGTCGTTAGACCTAAAGATGCGTATATAAAGAAAGAAA
ACTCCAAACTTTTTGATCCCTGCAACTCAGTGGAATTCTTGGATTTGGCTCACAGTTCTGAAAGCCAAGA
GACCATCTCAAGCATGGGAGAACAGTTAGATAACCTTTCTGAACAGAGAACAGATACAGAAAACATGGAG
GATTGCCAGAATCTCTTGAAGCCATGTAGCTTATGTGAGAAAAGACCACGAGACGGGAACATTATTCATG
GAAGGACGGGCCATCTTGTCACTTGTTTTCACTGTGCCAGAAGACTAAAGAAGGCTGGGGCTTCATGCCC
TATTTGCAAGAAAGAGATTCAGCTGGTTATTAAGGTTTTTATAGCATAGCTCGAGTGCGGCCGCAACCCA
GCTTTCTTGTACAAAGTGGTTCTCGAGCTGTGGAATGTGTGTCAGTTAGGGTGTGGAAAGTCCCCAGGCT
CCCCAGCAGGCAGAAGTATGCAAAGCATGCATCTCAATTAGTCAGCAACCAGGTGTGGAAAGTCCCCAGG
CTCCCCAGCAGGCAGAAGTATGCAAAGCATGCATCTCAATTAGTCAGCAACCATAGTCCCGCCCCTAACT
CCGCCCATCCCGCCCCTAACTCCGCCCAGTTCCGCCCATTCTCCGCCCCATGGCTGACTAATTTTTTTTA
TTTATGCAGAGGCCGAGGCCGCCTCTGCCTCTGAGCTATTCCAGAAGTAGTGAGGAGGCTTTTTTGGAGG
CCTAGGCTTTTGCAAAAAGCTCCCGGGAGCTTGTATATCCATTTTCGGATCTGATCGGCGCGCCATACCG
GTCCACCATGGCCAAGCCTTTGTCTCAAGAAGAATCCACCCTCATTGAAAGAGCAACGGCTACAATCAAC
AGCATCCCCATCTCTGAAGACTACAGCGTCGCCAGCGCAGCTCTCTCTAGCGACGGCCGCATCTTCACTG
GTGTCAATGTATATCATTTTACTGGGGGACCTTGTGCAGAACTCGTGGTGCTGGGCACTGCTGCTGCTGC
GGCAGCTGGCAACCTGACTTGTATCGTCGCGATCGGAAATGAGAACAGGGGCATCTTGAGCCCCTGCGGA
CGGTGCCGACAGGTGCTTCTCGATCTGCATCCTGGGATCAAAGCCATAGTGAAGGACAGTGATGGACAGC
CGACGGCAGTTGGGATTCGTGAATTGCTGCCCTCTGGTTATGTGTGGGAGGGCCTGCAGCTGCAGTAGAC
GCGTCTGGAACAATCAACCTCTGGATTACAAAATTTGTGAAAGATTGACTGGTATTCTTAACTATGTTGC
TCCTTTTACGCTATGTGGATACGCTGCTTTAATGCCTTTGTATCATGCTATTGCTTCCCGTATGGCTTTC
ATTTTCTCCTCCTTGTATAAATCCTGGTTGCTGTCTCTTTATGAGGAGTTGTGGCCCGTTGTCAGGCAAC
GTGGCGTGGTGTGCACTGTGTTTGCTGACGCAACCCCCACTGGTTGGGGCATTGCCACCACCTGTCAGCT
CCTTTCCGGGACTTTCGCTTTCCCCCTCCCTATTGCCACGGCGGAACTCATCGCCGCCTGCCTTGCCCGC
TGCTGGACAGGGGCTCGGCTGTTGGGCACTGACAATTCCGTGGTGTTGTCGGGGAAGCTGACGTCCTTTC
CATGGCTGCTCGCCTGTGTTGCCACCTGGATTCTGCGCGGGACGTCCTTCTGCTACGTCCCTTCGGCCCT
CAATCCAGCGGACCTTCCTTCCCGCGGCCTGCTGCCGGCTCTGCGGCCTCTTCCGCGTCTTCGCCTTCGC
CCTCAGACGAGTCGGATCTCCCTTTGGGCCGCCTCCCCGCCTGGAATTAATTCTGCAGTCGAGACCTAGA
AAAACATGGAGCAATCACAAGTAGCAATACAGCAGCTACCAATGCTGATTGTGCCTGGCTAGAAGCACAA
GAGGAGGAGGAGGTGGGTTTTCCAGTCACACCTCAGGACCTTTAAGACCAATGACTTACAAGGCAGCTGT
AGATCTTAGCCACTTTTTAAAAGAAAAGAGGGGACTGGAAGGGCTAATTCACTCCCAACGAAGACAAGAT
CTGCTTTTTGCCTGTACTGGGTCTCTCTGGTTAGACCAGATCTGAGCCTGGGAGCTCTCTGGCTAACTAG
GGAACCCACTGCTTAAGCCTCAATAAAGCTTGCCTTGAGTGCTTCAAGTAGTGTGTGCCCGTCTGTTGTG
TGACTCTGGTAACTAGAGATCCCTCAGACCCTTTTAGTCAGTGTGGAAAATCTCTAGCAGTAGTAGTTCA
TGTCATCTTATTATTCAGTATTTATAACTTGCAAAGAAATGAATATCAGAGAGTGAGAGGCTAGCGTTTA
CCGTCGACCTCTAGCTAGAGCTTGGCGTAATCATGGTCATAGCTGTTTCCTGTGTGAAATTGTTATCCGC
TCACAATTCCACACAACATACGAGCCGGAAGCATAAAGTGTAAAGCCTGGGGTGCCTAATGAGTGAGCTA
ACTCACATTAATTGCGTTGCGCTCACTGCCCGCTTTCCAGTCGGGAAACCTGTCGTGCCAGCTGCATTAA
TGAATCGGCCAACGCGCGGGGAGAGGCGGTTTGCGTATTGGGCGCTCTTCCGCTTCCTCGCTCACTGACT
CGCTGCGCTCGGTCGTTCGGCTGCGGCGAGCGGTATCAGCTCACTCAAAGGCGGTAATACGGTTATCCAC
AGAATCAGGGGATAACGCAGGAAAGAACATGTGAGCAAAAGGCCAGCAAAAGGCCAGGAACCGTAAAAAG
GCCGCGTTGCTGGCGTTTTTCCATAGGCTCCGCCCCCCTGACGAGCATCACAAAAATCGACGCTCAAGTC
AGAGGTGGCGAAACCCGACAGGACTATAAAGATACCAGGCGTTTCCCCCTGGAAGCTCCCTCGTGCGCTC
TCCTGTTCCGACCCTGCCGCTTACCGGATACCTGTCCGCCTTTCTCCCTTCGGGAAGCGTGGCGCTTTCT
CATAGCTCACGCTGTAGGTATCTCAGTTCGGTGTAGGTCGTTCGCTCCAAGCTGGGCTGTGTGCACGAAC
CCCCCGTTCAGCCCGACCGCTGCGCCTTATCCGGTAACTATCGTCTTGAGTCCAACCCGGTAAGACACGA
CTTATCGCCACTGGCAGCAGCCACTGGTAACAGGATTAGCAGAGCGAGGTATGTAGGCGGTGCTACAGAG
TTCTTGAAGTGGTGGCCTAACTACGGCTACACTAGAAGAACAGTATTTGGTATCTGCGCTCTGCTGAAGC
CAGTTACCTTCGGAAAAAGAGTTGGTAGCTCTTGATCCGGCAAACAAACCACCGCTGGTAGCGGTGGTTT
TTTTGTTTGCAAGCAGCAGATTACGCGCAGAAAAAAAGGATCTCAAGAAGATCCTTTGATCTTTTCTACG
GGGTCTGACGCTCAGTGGAACGAAAACTCACGTTAAGGGATTTTGGTCATGAGATTATCAAAAAGGATCT
TCACCTAGATCCTTTTAAATTAAAAATGAAGTTTTAAATCAATCTAAAGTATATATGAGTAAACTTGGTC
TGACAGTTACCAATGCTTAATCAGTGAGGCACCTATCTCAGCGATCTGTCTATTTCGTTCATCCATAGTT
GCCTGACTCCCCGTCGTGTAGATAACTACGATACGGGAGGGCTTACCATCTGGCCCCAGTGCTGCAATGA
TACCGCGAGACCCACGCTCACCGGCTCCAGATTTATCAGCAATAAACCAGCCAGCCGGAAGGGCCGAGCG
CAGAAGTGGTCCTGCAACTTTATCCGCCTCCATCCAGTCTATTAATTGTTGCCGGGAAGCTAGAGTAAGT
AGTTCGCCAGTTAATAGTTTGCGCAACGTTGTTGCCATTGCTACAGGCATCGTGGTGTCACGCTCGTCGT
TTGGTATGGCTTCATTCAGCTCCGGTTCCCAACGATCAAGGCGAGTTACATGATCCCCCATGTTGTGCAA
AAAAGCGGTTAGCTCCTTCGGTCCTCCGATCGTTGTCAGAAGTAAGTTGGCCGCAGTGTTATCACTCATG
GTTATGGCAGCACTGCATAATTCTCTTACTGTCATGCCATCCGTAAGATGCTTTTCTGTGACTGGTGAGT
ACTCAACCAAGTCATTCTGAGAATAGTGTATGCGGCGACCGAGTTGCTCTTGCCCGGCGTCAATACGGGA
TAATACCGCGCCACATAGCAGAACTTTAAAAGTGCTCATCATTGGAAAACGTTCTTCGGGGCGAAAACTC
TCAAGGATCTTACCGCTGTTGAGATCCAGTTCGATGTAACCCACTCGTGCACCCAACTGATCTTCAGCAT
CTTTTACTTTCACCAGCGTTTCTGGGTGAGCAAAAACAGGAAGGCAAAATGCCGCAAAAAAGGGAATAAG
GGCGACACGGAAATGTTGAATACTCATACTCTTCCTTTTTCAATATTATTGAAGCATTTATCAGGGTTAT
TGTCTCATGAGCGGATACATATTTGAATGTATTTAGAAAAATAAACAAATAGGGGTTCCGCGCACATTTC
CCCGAAAAGTGCCACCTGACGTCGACGGATCGGGAGATCAACTTGTTTATTGCAGCTTATAATGGTTACA
AATAAAGCAATAGCATCACAAATTTCACAAATAAAGCATTTTTTTCACTGCATTCTAGTTGTGGTTTGTC
CAAACTCATCAATGTATCTTATCATGTCTGGATCAACTGGATAACTCAAGCTAACCAAAATCATCCCAAA
CTTCCCACCCCATACCCTATTACCACTGCCAATTACCCTGTGGCGCAATTAACCCTCACTAAAGGGAACA
AAAGCTGGAGCTGCAAGCTTAATGTAGTCTTATGCAATACTCTTGTAGTCTTGCAACATGGTAACGATGA
GTTAGCAACATGCCTTACAAGGAGAGAAAAAGCACCGTGCATGCCGATTGGTGGAAGTAAGGTGGTACGA
TCGTGCCTTATTAGGAAGGCAACAGACGGGTCTGACATGGATTGGACGAACCACTGAATTGCCGCATTGC
AGAGATATTGTATTTAAGTGCCTAGCTCGATACATAAACGGGTCTCTCTGGTTAGACCAGATCTGAGCCT
GGGAGCTCTCTGGCTAACTAGGGAACCCACTGCTTAAGCCTCAATAAAGCTTGCCTTGAGTGCTTCAAGT
AGTGTGTGCCCGTCTGTTGTGTGACTCTGGTAACTAGAGATCCCTCAGACCCTTTTAGTCAGTGTGGAAA
ATCTCTAGCAGTGGCGCCCGAACAGGGACTTGAAAGCGAAAGGGAAACCAGAGGAGCTCTCTCGACGCAG
GACTCGGCTTGCTGAAGCGCGCACGGCAAGAGGCGAGGGGCGGCGACTGGTGAGTACGCCAAAAATTTTG
ACTAGCGGAGGCTAGAAGGAGAGAGATGGGTGCGAGAGCGTCAGTATTAAGCGGGGGAGAATTAGATCGC
GATGGGAAAAAATTCGGTTAAGGCCAGGGGGAAAGAAAAAATATAAATTAAAACATATAGTATGGGCAAG
CAGGGAGCTAGAACGATTCGCAGTTAATCCTGGCCTGTTAGAAACATCAGAAGGCTGTAGACAAATACTG
GGACAGCTACAACCATCCCTTCAGACAGGATCAGAAGAACTTAGATCATTATATAATACAGTAGCAACCC
TCTATTGTGTGCATCAAAGGATAGAGATAAAAGACACCAAGGAAGCTTTAGACAAGATAGAGGAAGAGCA
AAACAAAAGTAAGACCACCGCACAGCAAGCGGCCGGCCGCTGATCTTCAGACCTGGAGGAGGAGATATGA
GGGACAATTAATTGGAGAAGTGAATTATATAAATATAAAGTAGTAAAAATTGAACCATTAGGAGTAGCAC
CCACCAAGGCAAAGAGAAGAGTGGTGCAGAGAGAAAAAAGAGCAGTGGGAATAGGAGCTTTGTTCCTTGG
GTTCTTGGGAGCAGCAGGAAGCACTATGGGCGCAGCGTCAATGACGCTGACGGTACAGGCCAGACAATTA
TTGTCTGGTATAGTGCAGCAGCAGAACAATTTGCTGAGGGCTATTGAGGCGCAACAGCATCTGTTGCAAC
TCACAGTCTGGGGCATCAAGCAGCTCCAGGCAAGAATCCTGGCTGTGGAAAGATACCTAAAGGATCAACA
GCTCCTGGGGATTTGGGGTTGCTCTGGAAAACTCATTTGCACCACTGCTGTGCCTTGGAATGCTAGTTGG
AGTAATAAATCTCTGGAACAGATTTGGAATCACACGACCTGGATGGAGTGGGACAGAGAAATTAACAATT
ACACAAGCTTAATACACTCCTTAATTGAAGAATCGCAAAACCAGCAAGAAAAGAATGAACAAGAATTATT
GGAATTAGATAAATGGGCAAGTTTGTGGAATTGGTTTAACATAACAAATTGGCTGTGGTATATAAAATTA
TTCATAATGATAGTAGGAGGCTTGGTAGGTTTAAGAATAGTTTTTGCTGTACTTTCTATAGTGAATAGAG
TTAGGCAGGGATATTCACCATTATCGTTTCAGACCCACCTCCCAACCCCGAGGGGACCCGACAGGCCCGA
AGGAATAGAAGAAGAAGGTGGAGAGAGAGACAGAGACAGATCCATTCGATTAGTGAACGGATCTCGACGG
TATCGCCTTTAAAAGAAAAGGGGGGATTGGGGGGTACAGTGCAGGGGAAAGAATAGTAGACATAATAGCA
ACAGACATACAAACTAAAGAATTACAAAAACAAATTACAAAAATTCAAAATTTTCGGGTTTATTACAGGG
ACAGCAGAGATCCAGTTTATCTAATACGACTCACTATAGGGAGAGAGAGAGAATTACCCTCACTAAAGGG
AGGAGAAGCATGAATTCTAGTAATCAATTACGGGGTCATTAGTTCATAGCCCATATATGGAGTTCCGCGT
TACATAACTTACGGTAAATGGCCCGCCTGGCTGACCGCCCAACGACCCCCGCCCATTGACGTCAATAATG
ACGTATGTTCCCATAGTAACGCCAATAGGGACTTTCCATTGACGTCAATGGGTGGAGTATTTACGGTAAA
CTGCCCACTTGGCAGTACATCAAGTGTATCATATGCCAAGTCCGCCCCCTATTGACGTCAATGACGGTAA
ATGGCCCGCCTGGCATTATGCCCAGTACATGACCTTACGGGACTTTCCTACTTGGCAGTACATCTACGTA
TTAGTCATCGCTATTACCATGCTGATGCGGTTTTGGCAGTACACCAATGGGCGTGGATAGCGGTTTGACT
CACGGGGATTTCCAAGTCTCCACCCCATTGACGTCAATGGGAGTTTGTTTTGGCACCAAAATCAACGGGA
CTTTCCAAAATGTCGTAATAACCCCGCCCCGTTGACGCAAATGGGCGGTAGGCG
Features (pLannotate 1.2.2; 28 found; start..end, strand, type, name):
     75..99      +  protein_bind   attB1: mutant version of attB; recombination site for the Gateway® BP reaction BP Clonase™
    117..1586    +  CDS            MDM4: MDM4_HUMAN - Also known as MDMX. Experimental evidence at protein level: Swiss-Prot protein existence level 1. Along with MDM2, contributes to TP53 regulation (PubMed:32300648). Inhibits p53/TP53- and TP73/p73-mediated cell cycle arrest and apoptosis by binding its transcriptional activation domain. Inhibits degradation of MDM2. Can reverse MDM2-targeted degradation of TP53 while maintaining suppression of TP53 transactivation and apoptotic functions. From Homo sapiens (Human).
   1606..1630    -  protein_bind   attB2: mutant version of attB; recombination site for the Gateway® BP reaction BP Clonase™
   1647..1976    +  promoter       SV40 promoter: SV40 enhancer and early promoter
   2038..2433    +  CDS            BSD: blasticidin S deaminase; Aspergillus terreus BSD; confers resistance to blasticidin
   2462..3050    +  misc_feature   WPRE: woodchuck hepatitis virus posttranscriptional regulatory element
   3067..3186    +  CDS            nef (fragment): NEF_HV1Z2 - Experimental evidence at protein level: Swiss-Prot protein existence level 1. Extracellular Nef protein targets CD4(+) T-lymphocytes for apoptosis by interacting with CXCR4 surface receptors. From Human immunodeficiency virus type 1 group M subtype D (isolate Z2/CDC-Z34) (HIV-1).
   3165..3323    +  CDS            nef (fragment): NEF_HV1A2 - Experimental evidence at protein level: Swiss-Prot protein existence level 1. Extracellular Nef protein targets CD4(+) T-lymphocytes for apoptosis by interacting with CXCR4 surface receptors. From Human immunodeficiency virus type 1 group M subtype B (isolate ARV2/SF2) (HIV-1).
   3309..3489    +  LTR            5' LTR (truncated): truncated 5' long terminal repeat (LTR) from HIV-1
   3630..3646    -  protein_bind   lac operator: The lac repressor binds to the lac operator to inhibit transcription in E. coli. This inhibition can be relieved by adding lactose or isopropyl-β-D-thiogalactopyranoside (IPTG). lac repressor encoded by lacI
   3654..3684    -  promoter       lac promoter: promoter for the E. coli lac operon
   3699..3720    -  protein_bind   CAP binding site: CAP binding activates transcription in the presence of cAMP. E. coli catabolite activator protein
   3733..3825    -  CDS            lacI (fragment): lac repressor; lacI; The lac repressor binds to the lac operator to inhibit transcription in E. coli. This inhibition can be relieved by adding lactose or isopropyl-β-D-thiogalactopyranoside (IPTG).
   4008..4596    -  rep_origin     ori: high-copy-number ColE1/pMB1/pBR322/pUC origin of replication
   4767..5627    -  CDS            AmpR: β-lactamase; bla; confers resistance to ampicillin, carbenicillin, and related antibiotics
   5628..5732    -  promoter       AmpR promoter: bla
   5780..5914    +  polyA_signal   SV40 poly(A) signal: SV40 polyadenylation signal
   5997..6015    +  promoter       T3 promoter: promoter for bacteriophage T3 RNA polymerase
   6043..6269    +  promoter       RSV promoter: Rous sarcoma virus enhancer/promoter
   6270..6450    +  LTR            5' LTR (truncated): truncated 5' long terminal repeat (LTR) from HIV-1
   6497..6622    +  misc_feature   HIV-1 Ψ: packaging signal of human immunodeficiency virus type 1
   6606..6944    +  CDS            HIV-1 gag (fragment): gag protein from human immunodeficiency virus 1; gag
   7123..7356    +  misc_feature   RRE: The Rev response element (RRE) of HIV-1 allows for Rev-dependent mRNA export from the nucleus to the cytoplasm.
   7733..7833    +  CDS            Rev (fragment): human immunodeficiency virus 1 (HIV-1) Rev protein; rev; enhances nuclear export of unspliced and incompletely spliced viral mRNAs
   7848..7963    +  misc_feature   cPPT/CTS: central polypurine tract and central termination sequence of HIV-1 (lacking the first T)
   8002..8020    +  promoter       T7 promoter: promoter for bacteriophage T7 RNA polymerase
   8068..8421    +  enhancer       CMV enhancer (fragment): human cytomegalovirus immediate early enhancer
   8423..28      +  promoter       CMV promoter (across the origin): human cytomegalovirus (CMV) immediate early promoter
