[The description below was written by a language model from this plasmid's Addgene catalogue record and pLannotate feature annotations shown in this document.]
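Description:
pLVX-Bsd-CMV-MDM4 is a lentiviral mammalian expression plasmid for overexpressing human MDM4 (also called MDMX or HDMX), built on a commercial pLV-Bsd-CMV backbone. It is propagated in E. coli through a high-copy ColE1/pUC-type origin and the β-lactamase (AmpR) gene conferring ampicillin resistance. The annotated full sequence is about 8.6 kb. The viral portion has a third-generation-style layout: an RSV enhancer/promoter is fused to a truncated HIV-1 5' LTR to drive genomic RNA synthesis in packaging cells, followed by the Ψ packaging signal with a gag fragment, the Rev response element for Rev-dependent nuclear export, and the cPPT/CTS element that aids nuclear import of the reverse-transcribed genome. A second truncated LTR, preceded by nef-derived sequence, closes the transfer cassette on the 3' side, and an SV40 polyadenylation signal is annotated further along in the plasmid backbone.

Within the proviral region, the CMV immediate-early enhancer and promoter drive the MDM4 coding sequence, which is flanked by attB1 and attB2 sites, a hallmark of Gateway recombination (the record lists the cloning method as unknown). No epitope tag or fluorescent reporter is annotated. Downstream, a separate SV40 early promoter expresses blasticidin S deaminase, allowing blasticidin selection of transduced cells, and a WPRE follows to enhance transcript stability and expression. MDM4 is a negative regulator of p53 that binds its transactivation domain and suppresses p53-dependent cell cycle arrest and apoptosis. The construct's stated purpose is stable MDM4 overexpression with blasticidin selection, and it was deposited in connection with work on cancer cell dependence on aneuploidy.
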