Addgene plasmid #202669: pLVX-Bsd-CMV-MDM4
Purpose: MDM4 overexpression vector with blasticidin resistance
Depositing lab: Jason Sheltzer. Depositing organization: Yale University. Publication: Oncogene-like addiction to aneuploidy in human cancers. Girish V, Lakhani AA, Thompson SL, Scaduto CM, Brown LM, Hagenson RA, Sausville EL, Mendelson BE, Kandikuppa PK, Lukow DA, Yuan ML, Stevens EC, Lee SN, Schukken KM, Akalu SM, Vasudevan A, Zou C, Salovska B, Li W, Smith JC, Taylor AM, Martienssen RA, Liu Y, Sun R, Sheltzer JM. Science. 2023 Jul 6:eadg4521. doi: 10.1126/science.adg4521. PubMed 37410869.
Backbone
  Vector backbone: pLV-Bsd-CMV
  Backbone manufacturer: GeneCopoeia
  Vector type: Mammalian Expression, Lentiviral
  Selectable markers: Blasticidin
Growth in bacteria
  Bacterial resistance: Ampicillin, 100 μg/mL
  Growth temperature: 37°C
  Growth strain: NEB Stable
  Copy number: Unknown
Gene/Insert
  Gene/Insert name: MDM4 regulator of p53
  Species: H. sapiens (human)
  Entrez Gene: MDM4 (a.k.a. BMFS6, HDMX, MDMX, MRP1)
  Promoter: CMV
  Cloning method: Unknown
  Sequencing primers: 5′ Unknown
Resource information
  A portion of this plasmid was derived from a plasmid made by: Genecopoeia
Terms and licenses: Academic/Nonprofit Terms; Industry Terms: Not Available to Industry
How to cite: pLVX-Bsd-CMV-MDM4 was a gift from Jason Sheltzer (Addgene plasmid # 202669 ; http://n2t.net/addgene:202669 ; RRID:Addgene_202669)
